Addgene plasmid #230851: pGH394
Purpose: Ef1a-rAPOBEC1-dCas9-T2A-BlastR-wPRE
Depositing lab: Gaelen Hess. Depositing organization: University of Wisconsin, Madison. Publication: Toward optimizing diversifying base editors for high-throughput mutational scanning studies. Schwartz CI, Abell NS, Li A, Aradhana, Tycko J, Truong A, Montgomery SB, Hess GT. Nucleic Acids Res. 2025 Jun 20;53(12):gkaf620. doi: 10.1093/nar/gkaf620. PubMed 40613705.
Backbone
  Vector backbone: pGH125
  Modifications to backbone: Inserted PmCDA1 instead of dCas9
  Vector type: Mammalian Expression, Lentiviral
  Selectable markers: Blasticidin
Growth in bacteria
  Bacterial resistance: Ampicillin, 100 μg/mL
  Growth temperature: 37°C
  Growth strain: NEB Stable
  Copy number: High Copy
Gene/Insert
  Gene/Insert name: rAPOBEC1-dCas9
Terms and licenses: Academic/Nonprofit Terms; Industry Terms: Not Available to Industry
Depositor comments: Please visit https://doi.org/10.1101/2024.11.18.621003 for the bioRxiv preprint.
How to cite: pGH394 was a gift from Gaelen Hess (Addgene plasmid # 230851 ; http://n2t.net/addgene:230851 ; RRID:Addgene_230851)
