[The description below was written by a language model from this plasmid's Addgene catalogue record and pLannotate feature annotations shown in this document.]
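Description:
pGH394 is a lentiviral mammalian expression plasmid of about 14.6 kb, built on the pGH125 backbone, that delivers a cytidine deaminase–dCas9 fusion for base editing. It is maintained in E. coli through a high-copy ColE1/pUC-type origin with ampicillin resistance (AmpR under its own bla promoter), and it also carries an f1 origin. The viral portion is a third-generation-style HIV-1 transfer cassette. A CMV enhancer/promoter drives a truncated 5' LTR, followed by the Ψ packaging signal with a gag fragment, the Rev response element and the cPPT/CTS. A downstream truncated LTR and a bGH polyadenylation signal close the unit. Outside the LTRs sits an SV40/EM7-driven BleoR (Zeocin resistance) cassette with an SV40 poly(A) signal, a backbone feature that would not be packaged.

Between the LTRs, the human EF-1α promoter drives rat APOBEC1 joined through a short linker to catalytically dead S. pyogenes Cas9. The annotation software matched this linker to a base-editor fragment. According to the stated purpose, a T2A peptide then links the fusion to blasticidin S deaminase, so that both proteins come from one transcript and transduced cells can be selected with blasticidin. The T2A itself is not annotated in the feature table, although there is a gap between dCas9 and BSD where it would fit. A WPRE follows to enhance transcript stability and expression.

The backbone-modification field mentions insertion of PmCDA1 in place of dCas9, which conflicts with the insert name and the sequence annotation; both of these indicate rAPOBEC1-dCas9. No guide RNA cassette is annotated, so guides would need to be supplied separately. The associated work concerns optimizing diversifying base editors for high-throughput mutational scanning.
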