Features (pLannotate 1.2.2; 34 found; start..end, strand, type, name):
     31..83      -  misc_feature   bom (fragment): basis of mobility region from pBR322
    238..617     +  enhancer       CMV enhancer: human cytomegalovirus immediate early enhancer
    618..817     +  promoter       CMV promoter: human cytomegalovirus (CMV) immediate early promoter
    835..1015    +  LTR            5' LTR (truncated): truncated 5' long terminal repeat (LTR) from HIV-1
   1062..1187    +  misc_feature   HIV-1 Ψ: packaging signal of human immunodeficiency virus type 1
   1171..1534    +  CDS            HIV-1 gag (fragment): gag protein from human immunodeficiency virus 1; gag
   1680..1913    +  misc_feature   RRE: The Rev response element (RRE) of HIV-1 allows for Rev-dependent mRNA export from the nucleus to the cytoplasm.
   2290..2390    +  CDS            Rev (fragment): human immunodeficiency virus 1 (HIV-1) Rev protein; rev; enhances nuclear export of unspliced and incompletely spliced viral mRNAs
   2440..2557    +  misc_feature   cPPT/CTS: central polypurine tract and central termination sequence of HIV-1
   2614..2680    +  CDS            small t antigen (fragment): SV40 (simian virus 40) small t antigen
   2687..3865    +  promoter       EF-1α promoter: strong constitutive promoter for human elongation factor EF-1α
   3878..4564    +  CDS            Apobec1: ABEC1_RAT - Experimental evidence at protein level: Swiss-Prot protein existence level 1. Catalytic component of the apolipoprotein B mRNA editing enzyme complex which is responsible for the postranscriptional editing of a CAA codon for Gln to a UAA codon for stop in the APOB mRNA. May also play a role in the epigenetic regulation of gene expression by participating in DNA demethylation. From Rattus norvegicus (Rat).
   4565..4612    +  CDS            ABE(7.10) (fragment): adenine base editor comprising wild-type E. coli TadA fused to the evolved TadA*(7.10) mutant (Gaudelli et al., 2017)
   4613..8713    +  CDS            dCas9: catalytically dead mutant of the Cas9 endonuclease from the Streptococcus pyogenes Type II CRISPR/Cas system RNA-guided DNA-binding protein that lacks endonuclease activity due to the D10A mutation in the RuvC catalytic domain and the N863A mutation in the HNH catalytic domain
   8858..9256    +  CDS            BSD: blasticidin S deaminase; Aspergillus terreus BSD; confers resistance to blasticidin
   9257..9278    +  misc_feature   MCS (fragment): pBluescript multiple cloning site
   9281..9869    +  misc_feature   WPRE: woodchuck hepatitis virus posttranscriptional regulatory element
   9806..10387   +  CDS            nef (fragment): NEF_HV1H2 - Experimental evidence at protein level: Swiss-Prot protein existence level 1. Extracellular Nef protein targets CD4(+) T-lymphocytes for apoptosis by interacting with CXCR4 surface receptors. From Human immunodeficiency virus type 1 group M subtype B (isolate HXB2) (HIV-1).
  10394..10574   +  LTR            5' LTR (truncated): truncated 5' long terminal repeat (LTR) from HIV-1
  10606..10830   +  polyA_signal   bGH poly(A) signal: bovine growth hormone polyadenylation signal
  10834..10855   +  promoter       SV40 promoter (fragment): SV40 enhancer and early promoter
  10876..11304   +  rep_origin     f1 ori (sequence partly withheld): f1 bacteriophage origin of replication; arrow indicates direction of (+) strand synthesis
  11318..11647   +  promoter       SV40 promoter: SV40 enhancer and early promoter
  11695..11742   +  promoter       EM7 promoter: synthetic bacterial promoter&nbsp
  11761..12135   +  CDS            BleoR: antibiotic-binding protein; Sh ble from Streptoalloteichus hindustanus; confers resistance to bleomycin, phleomycin, and Zeocin™
  12145..12270   +  CDS            ble (fragment): BLE_KLEPN - Experimental evidence at protein level: Swiss-Prot protein existence level 1. Binding protein with a strong affinity to the bleomycin family of antibiotics. Binds to CL990; an antimitotic-antibiotic compound. From Klebsiella pneumoniae.
  12265..12386   +  polyA_signal   SV40 poly(A) signal: SV40 polyadenylation signal
  12457..12479   -  protein_bind   lac operator (fragment): The lac repressor binds to the lac operator to inhibit transcription in E. coli. This inhibition can be relieved by adding lactose or isopropyl-β-D-thiogalactopyranoside (IPTG). lac repressor encoded by lacI
  12483..12513   -  promoter       lac promoter: promoter for the E. coli lac operon
  12528..12549   -  protein_bind   CAP binding site: CAP binding activates transcription in the presence of cAMP. E. coli catabolite activator protein
  12562..12654   -  CDS            lacI (fragment): lac repressor; lacI; The lac repressor binds to the lac operator to inhibit transcription in E. coli. This inhibition can be relieved by adding lactose or isopropyl-β-D-thiogalactopyranoside (IPTG).
  12837..13425   -  rep_origin     ori: high-copy-number ColE1/pMB1/pBR322/pUC origin of replication
  13596..14456   -  CDS            AmpR: β-lactamase; bla; confers resistance to ampicillin, carbenicillin, and related antibiotics
  14457..14561   -  promoter       AmpR promoter: bla
>Addgene plasmid #230851 | pGH394 | addgene full sequence | sequence record 458350 | Addgene NGS Result
GTCGACGGATCGGGAGATCTCCCGATCCCCTATGGTGCACTCTCAGTACAATCTGCTCTGATGCCGCATA
GTTAAGCCAGTATCTGCTCCCTGCTTGTGTGTTGGAGGTCGCTGAGTAGTGCGCGAGCAAAATTTAAGCT
ACAACAAGGCAAGGCTTGACCGACAATTGCATGAAGAATCTGCTTAGGGTTAGGCGTTTTGCGCTGCTTC
GCGATGTACGGGCCAGATATACGCGTTGACATTGATTATTGACTAGTTATTAATAGTAATCAATTACGGG
GTCATTAGTTCATAGCCCATATATGGAGTTCCGCGTTACATAACTTACGGTAAATGGCCCGCCTGGCTGA
CCGCCCAACGACCCCCGCCCATTGACGTCAATAATGACGTATGTTCCCATAGTAACGCCAATAGGGACTT
TCCATTGACGTCAATGGGTGGAGTATTTACGGTAAACTGCCCACTTGGCAGTACATCAAGTGTATCATAT
GCCAAGTACGCCCCCTATTGACGTCAATGACGGTAAATGGCCCGCCTGGCATTATGCCCAGTACATGACC
TTATGGGACTTTCCTACTTGGCAGTACATCTACGTATTAGTCATCGCTATTACCATGGTGATGCGGTTTT
GGCAGTACATCAATGGGCGTGGATAGCGGTTTGACTCACGGGGATTTCCAAGTCTCCACCCCATTGACGT
CAATGGGAGTTTGTTTTGGCACCAAAATCAACGGGACTTTCCAAAATGTCGTAACAACTCCGCCCCATTG
ACGCAAATGGGCGGTAGGCGTGTACGGTGGGAGGTCTATATAAGCAGCGCGTTTTGCCTGTACTGGGTCT
CTCTGGTTAGACCAGATCTGAGCCTGGGAGCTCTCTGGCTAACTAGGGAACCCACTGCTTAAGCCTCAAT
AAAGCTTGCCTTGAGTGCTTCAAGTAGTGTGTGCCCGTCTGTTGTGTGACTCTGGTAACTAGAGATCCCT
CAGACCCTTTTAGTCAGTGTGGAAAATCTCTAGCAGTGGCGCCCGAACAGGGACTTGAAAGCGAAAGGGA
AACCAGAGGAGCTCTCTCGACGCAGGACTCGGCTTGCTGAAGCGCGCACGGCAAGAGGCGAGGGGCGGCG
ACTGGTGAGTACGCCAAAAATTTTGACTAGCGGAGGCTAGAAGGAGAGAGATGGGTGCGAGAGCGTCAGT
ATTAAGCGGGGGAGAATTAGATCGCGATGGGAAAAAATTCGGTTAAGGCCAGGGGGAAAGAAAAAATATA
AATTAAAACATATAGTATGGGCAAGCAGGGAGCTAGAACGATTCGCAGTTAATCCTGGCCTGTTAGAAAC
ATCAGAAGGCTGTAGACAAATACTGGGACAGCTACAACCATCCCTTCAGACAGGATCAGAAGAACTTAGA
TCATTATATAATACAGTAGCAACCCTCTATTGTGTGCATCAAAGGATAGAGATAAAAGACACCAAGGAAG
CTTTAGACAAGATAGAGGAAGAGCAAAACAAAAGTAAGACCACCGCACAGCAAGCGGCCGCTGATCTTCA
GACCTGGAGGAGGAGATATGAGGGACAATTGGAGAAGTGAATTATATAAATATAAAGTAGTAAAAATTGA
ACCATTAGGAGTAGCACCCACCAAGGCAAAGAGAAGAGTGGTGCAGAGAGAAAAAAGAGCAGTGGGAATA
GGAGCTTTGTTCCTTGGGTTCTTGGGAGCAGCAGGAAGCACTATGGGCGCAGCGTCAATGACGCTGACGG
TACAGGCCAGACAATTATTGTCTGGTATAGTGCAGCAGCAGAACAATTTGCTGAGGGCTATTGAGGCGCA
ACAGCATCTGTTGCAACTCACAGTCTGGGGCATCAAGCAGCTCCAGGCAAGAATCCTGGCTGTGGAAAGA
TACCTAAAGGATCAACAGCTCCTGGGGATTTGGGGTTGCTCTGGAAAACTCATTTGCACCACTGCTGTGC
CTTGGAATGCTAGTTGGAGTAATAAATCTCTGGAACAGATTTGGAATCACACGACCTGGATGGAGTGGGA
CAGAGAAATTAACAATTACACAAGCTTAATACACTCCTTAATTGAAGAATCGCAAAACCAGCAAGAAAAG
AATGAACAAGAATTATTGGAATTAGATAAATGGGCAAGTTTGTGGAATTGGTTTAACATAACAAATTGGC
TGTGGTATATAAAATTATTCATAATGATAGTAGGAGGCTTGGTAGGTTTAAGAATAGTTTTTGCTGTACT
TTCTATAGTGAATAGAGTTAGGCAGGGATATTCACCATTATCGTTTCAGACCCACCTCCCAACCCCGAGG
GGACCCGACAGGCCCGAAGGAATAGAAGAAGAAGGTGGAGAGAGAGACAGAGACAGATCCATTCGATTAG
TGAACGGATCGGCACTGCGTGCGCCAATTCTGCAGACAAATGGCAGTATTCATCCACAATTTTAAAAGAA
AAGGGGGGATTGGGGGGTACAGTGCAGGGGAAAGAATAGTAGACATAATAGCAACAGACATACAAACTAA
AGAATTACAAAAACAAATTACAAAAATTCAAAATTTTCGGGTTTATTACAGGGACAGCAGAGATCCAGTT
TGGTTAATTAGCTAGCTGCAAAGATGGATAAAGTTTTAAACAGAGAGGAATCTTTGCAGCTAATGGACCT
TCTAGGTCTTGAAAGGAGTGGGAATTGGCTCCGGTGCCCGTCAGTGGGCAGAGCGCACATCGCCCACAGT
CCCCGAGAAGTTGGGGGGAGGGGTCGGCAATTGAACCGGTGCCTAGAGAAGGTGGCGCGGGGTAAACTGG
GAAAGTGATGTCGTGTACTGGCTCCGCCTTTTTCCCGAGGGTGGGGGAGAACCGTATATAAGTGCAGTAG
TCGCCGTGAACGTTCTTTTTCGCAACGGGTTTGCCGCCAGAACACAGGTAAGTGCCGTGTGTGGTTCCCG
CGGGCCTGGCCTCTTTACGGGTTATGGCCCTTGCGTGCCTTGAATTACTTCCACCTGGCTGCAGTACGTG
ATTCTTGATCCCGAGCTTCGGGTTGGAAGTGGGTGGGAGAGTTCGAGGCCTTGCGCTTAAGGAGCCCCTT
CGCCTCGTGCTTGAGTTGAGGCCTGGCCTGGGCGCTGGGGCCGCCGCGTGCGAATCTGGTGGCACCTTCG
CGCCTGTCTCGCTGCTTTCGATAAGTCTCTAGCCATTTAAAATTTTTGATGACCTGCTGCGACGCTTTTT
TTCTGGCAAGATAGTCTTGTAAATGCGGGCCAAGATCTGCACACTGGTATTTCGGTTTTTGGGGCCGCGG
GCGGCGACGGGGCCCGTGCGTCCCAGCGCACATGTTCGGCGAGGCGGGGCCTGCGAGCGCGGCCACCGAG
AATCGGACGGGGGTAGTCTCAAGCTGGCCGGCCTGCTCTGGTGCCTGGCCTCGCGCCGCCGTGTATCGCC
CCGCCCTGGGCGGCAAGGCTGGCCCGGTCGGCACCAGTTGCGTGAGCGGAAAGATGGCCGCTTCCCGGCC
CTGCTGCAGGGAGCTCAAAATGGAGGACGCGGCGCTCGGGAGAGCGGGCGGGTGAGTCACCCACACAAAG
GAAAAGGGCCTTTCCGTCCTCAGCCGTCGCTTCATGTGACTCCACGGAGTACCGGGCGCCGTCCAGGCAC
CTCGATTAGTTCTCGAGCTTTTGGAGTACGTCGTCTTTAGGTTGGGGGGAGGGGTTTTATGCGATGGAGT
TTCCCCACACTGAGTGGGTGGAGACTGAAGTTAGGCCAGCTTGGCACTTGATGTAATTCTCCTTGGAATT
TGCCCTTTTTGAGTTTGGATCTTGGTTCATTCTCAAGCCTCAGACAGTGGTTCAAAGTTTTTTTCTTCCA
TTTCAGGTGTCGTGACGTACGGCCACCATGAGCTCAGAGACTGGCCCAGTGGCTGTGGACCCCACATTGA
GACGGCGGATCGAGCCCCATGAGTTTGAGGTATTCTTCGATCCGAGAGAGCTCCGCAAGGAGACCTGCCT
GCTTTACGAAATTAATTGGGGGGGCCGGCACTCCATTTGGCGACATACATCACAGAACACTAACAAGCAC
GTCGAAGTCAACTTCATCGAGAAGTTCACGACAGAAAGATATTTCTGTCCGAACACAAGGTGCAGCATTA
CCTGGTTTCTCAGCTGGAGCCCATGCGGCGAATGTAGTAGGGCCATCACTGAATTCCTGTCAAGGTATCC
CCACGTCACTCTGTTTATTTACATCGCAAGGCTGTACCACCACGCTGACCCCCGCAATCGACAAGGCCTG
CGGGATTTGATCTCTTCAGGTGTGACTATCCAAATTATGACTGAGCAGGAGTCAGGATACTGCTGGAGAA
ACTTTGTGAATTATAGCCCGAGTAATGAAGCCCACTGGCCTAGGTATCCCCATCTGTGGGTACGACTGTA
CGTTCTTGAACTGTACTGCATCATACTGGGCCTGCCTCCTTGTCTCAACATTCTGAGAAGGAAGCAGCCA
CAGCTGACATTCTTTACCATCGCTCTTCAGTCTTGTCATTACCAGCGACTGCCCCCACACATTCTCTGGG
CCACCGGGTTGAAAAGCGGCAGCGAGACTCCCGGGACCTCAGAGTCCGCCACACCCGAAAGTGACAAGAA
GTACAGCATCGGCCTGGCCATCGGCACCAACTCTGTGGGCTGGGCCGTGATCACCGACGAGTACAAGGTG
CCCAGCAAGAAATTCAAGGTGCTGGGCAACACCGACCGGCACAGCATCAAGAAGAACCTGATCGGAGCCC
TGCTGTTCGACAGCGGCGAAACAGCCGAGGCCACCCGGCTGAAGAGAACCGCCAGAAGAAGATACACCAG
ACGGAAGAACCGGATCTGCTATCTGCAAGAGATCTTCAGCAACGAGATGGCCAAGGTGGACGACAGCTTC
TTCCACAGACTGGAAGAGTCCTTCCTGGTGGAAGAGGATAAGAAGCACGAGCGGCACCCCATCTTCGGCA
ACATCGTGGACGAGGTGGCCTACCACGAGAAGTACCCCACCATCTACCACCTGAGAAAGAAACTGGTGGA
CAGCACCGACAAGGCCGACCTGCGGCTGATCTATCTGGCCCTGGCCCACATGATCAAGTTCCGGGGCCAC
TTCCTGATCGAGGGCGACCTGAACCCCGACAACAGCGACGTGGACAAGCTGTTCATCCAGCTGGTGCAGA
CCTACAACCAGCTGTTCGAGGAAAACCCCATCAACGCCAGCGGCGTGGACGCCAAGGCCATCCTGTCTGC
CAGACTGAGCAAGAGCAGACGGCTGGAAAATCTGATCGCCCAGCTGCCCGGCGAGAAGAAGAATGGCCTG
TTCGGCAACCTGATTGCCCTGAGCCTGGGCCTGACCCCCAACTTCAAGAGCAACTTCGACCTGGCCGAGG
ATGCCAAACTGCAGCTGAGCAAGGACACCTACGACGACGACCTGGACAACCTGCTGGCCCAGATCGGCGA
CCAGTACGCCGACCTGTTTCTGGCCGCCAAGAACCTGTCCGACGCCATCCTGCTGAGCGACATCCTGAGA
GTGAACACCGAGATCACCAAGGCCCCCCTGAGCGCCTCTATGATCAAGAGATACGACGAGCACCACCAGG
ACCTGACCCTGCTGAAAGCTCTCGTGCGGCAGCAGCTGCCTGAGAAGTACAAAGAGATTTTCTTCGACCA
GAGCAAGAACGGCTACGCCGGCTACATTGACGGCGGAGCCAGCCAGGAAGAGTTCTACAAGTTCATCAAG
CCCATCCTGGAAAAGATGGACGGCACCGAGGAACTGCTCGTGAAGCTGAACAGAGAGGACCTGCTGCGGA
AGCAGCGGACCTTCGACAACGGCAGCATCCCCCACCAGATCCACCTGGGAGAGCTGCACGCCATTCTGCG
GCGGCAGGAAGATTTTTACCCATTCCTGAAGGACAACCGGGAAAAGATCGAGAAGATCCTGACCTTCCGC
ATCCCCTACTACGTGGGCCCTCTGGCCAGGGGAAACAGCAGATTCGCCTGGATGACCAGAAAGAGCGAGG
AAACCATCACCCCCTGGAACTTCGAGGAAGTGGTGGACAAGGGCGCTTCCGCCCAGAGCTTCATCGAGCG
GATGACCAACTTCGATAAGAACCTGCCCAACGAGAAGGTGCTGCCCAAGCACAGCCTGCTGTACGAGTAC
TTCACCGTGTATAACGAGCTGACCAAAGTGAAATACGTGACCGAGGGAATGAGAAAGCCCGCCTTCCTGA
GCGGCGAGCAGAAAAAGGCCATCGTGGACCTGCTGTTCAAGACCAACCGGAAAGTGACCGTGAAGCAGCT
GAAAGAGGACTACTTCAAGAAAATCGAGTGCTTCGACTCCGTGGAAATCTCCGGCGTGGAAGATCGGTTC
AACGCCTCCCTGGGCACATACCACGATCTGCTGAAAATTATCAAGGACAAGGACTTCCTGGACAATGAGG
AAAACGAGGACATTCTGGAAGATATCGTGCTGACCCTGACACTGTTTGAGGACAGAGAGATGATCGAGGA
ACGGCTGAAAACCTATGCCCACCTGTTCGACGACAAAGTGATGAAGCAGCTGAAGCGGCGGAGATACACC
GGCTGGGGCAGGCTGAGCCGGAAGCTGATCAACGGCATCCGGGACAAGCAGTCCGGCAAGACAATCCTGG
ATTTCCTGAAGTCCGACGGCTTCGCCAACAGAAACTTCATGCAGCTGATCCACGACGACAGCCTGACCTT
TAAAGAGGACATCCAGAAAGCCCAGGTGTCCGGCCAGGGCGATAGCCTGCACGAGCACATTGCCAATCTG
GCCGGCAGCCCCGCCATTAAGAAGGGCATCCTGCAGACAGTGAAGGTGGTGGACGAGCTCGTGAAAGTGA
TGGGCCGGCACAAGCCCGAGAACATCGTGATCGAAATGGCCAGAGAGAACCAGACCACCCAGAAGGGACA
GAAGAACAGCCGCGAGAGAATGAAGCGGATCGAAGAGGGCATCAAAGAGCTGGGCAGCCAGATCCTGAAA
GAACACCCCGTGGAAAACACCCAGCTGCAGAACGAGAAGCTGTACCTGTACTACCTGCAGAATGGGCGGG
ATATGTACGTGGACCAGGAACTGGACATCAACCGGCTGTCCGACTACGATGTGGACCACATCGTGCCTCA
GAGCTTTCTGAAGGACGACTCCATCGACAACAAGGTGCTGACCAGAAGCGACAAGGCCCGGGGCAAGAGC
GACAACGTGCCCTCCGAAGAGGTCGTGAAGAAGATGAAGAACTACTGGCGGCAGCTGCTGAACGCCAAGC
TGATTACCCAGAGAAAGTTCGACAATCTGACCAAGGCCGAGAGAGGCGGCCTGAGCGAACTGGATAAGGC
CGGCTTCATCAAGAGACAGCTGGTGGAAACCCGGCAGATCACAAAGCACGTGGCACAGATCCTGGACTCC
CGGATGAACACTAAGTACGACGAGAATGACAAGCTGATCCGGGAAGTGAAAGTGATCACCCTGAAGTCCA
AGCTGGTGTCCGATTTCCGGAAGGATTTCCAGTTTTACAAAGTGCGCGAGATCAACAACTACCACCACGC
CCACGACGCCTACCTGAACGCCGTCGTGGGAACCGCCCTGATCAAAAAGTACCCTAAGCTGGAAAGCGAG
TTCGTGTACGGCGACTACAAGGTGTACGACGTGCGGAAGATGATCGCCAAGAGCGAGCAGGAAATCGGCA
AGGCTACCGCCAAGTACTTCTTCTACAGCAACATCATGAACTTTTTCAAGACCGAGATTACCCTGGCCAA
CGGCGAGATCCGGAAGCGGCCTCTGATCGAGACAAACGGCGAAACCGGGGAGATCGTGTGGGATAAGGGC
CGGGATTTTGCCACCGTGCGGAAAGTGCTGAGCATGCCCCAAGTGAATATCGTGAAAAAGACCGAGGTGC
AGACAGGCGGCTTCAGCAAAGAGTCTATCCTGCCCAAGAGGAACAGCGATAAGCTGATCGCCAGAAAGAA
GGACTGGGACCCTAAGAAGTACGGCGGCTTCGACAGCCCCACCGTGGCCTATTCTGTGCTGGTGGTGGCC
AAAGTGGAAAAGGGCAAGTCCAAGAAACTGAAGAGTGTGAAAGAGCTGCTGGGGATCACCATCATGGAAA
GAAGCAGCTTCGAGAAGAATCCCATCGACTTTCTGGAAGCCAAGGGCTACAAAGAAGTGAAAAAGGACCT
GATCATCAAGCTGCCTAAGTACTCCCTGTTCGAGCTGGAAAACGGCCGGAAGAGAATGCTGGCCTCTGCC
GGCGAACTGCAGAAGGGAAACGAACTGGCCCTGCCCTCCAAATATGTGAACTTCCTGTACCTGGCCAGCC
ACTATGAGAAGCTGAAGGGCTCCCCCGAGGATAATGAGCAGAAACAGCTGTTTGTGGAACAGCACAAGCA
CTACCTGGACGAGATCATCGAGCAGATCAGCGAGTTCTCCAAGAGAGTGATCCTGGCCGACGCTAATCTG
GACAAAGTGCTGTCCGCCTACAACAAGCACCGGGATAAGCCCATCAGAGAGCAGGCCGAGAATATCATCC
ACCTGTTTACCCTGACCAATCTGGGAGCCCCTGCCGCCTTCAAGTACTTTGACACCACCATCGACCGGAA
GAGGTACACCAGCACCAAAGAGGTGCTGGACGCCACCCTGATCCACCAGAGCATCACCGGCCTGTACGAG
ACACGGATCGACCTGTCTCAGCTGGGAGGCGACAGCGCTGGAGGAGGTGGAAGCGGAGGAGGAGGAAGCG
GAGGAGGAGGTAGCGGACCTAAGAAAAAGAGGAAGGTGGCGGCCGCTGGATCCGAGGGCAGAGGAAGTCT
GCTAACATGCGGTGACGTCGAGGAGAATCCTGGCCCAATGGCCAAGCCTTTGTCTCAAGAAGAATCCACC
CTCATTGAAAGAGCAACGGCTACAATCAACAGCATCCCCATCTCTGAAGACTACAGCGTCGCCAGCGCAG
CTCTCTCTAGCGACGGCCGCATCTTCACTGGTGTCAATGTATATCATTTTACTGGGGGACCTTGTGCAGA
ACTCGTGGTGCTGGGCACTGCTGCTGCTGCGGCAGCTGGCAACCTGACTTGTATCGTCGCGATCGGAAAT
GAGAACAGGGGCATCTTGAGCCCCTGCGGACGGTGCCGACAGGTGCTTCTCGATCTGCATCCTGGGATCA
AAGCCATAGTGAAGGACAGTGATGGACAGCCGACGGCAGTTGGGATTCGTGAATTGCTGCCCTCTGGTTA
TGTGTGGGAGGGCTAAGAATTCGATATCAAGCTTATCGGTAATCAACCTCTGGATTACAAAATTTGTGAA
AGATTGACTGGTATTCTTAACTATGTTGCTCCTTTTACGCTATGTGGATACGCTGCTTTAATGCCTTTGT
ATCATGCTATTGCTTCCCGTATGGCTTTCATTTTCTCCTCCTTGTATAAATCCTGGTTGCTGTCTCTTTA
TGAGGAGTTGTGGCCCGTTGTCAGGCAACGTGGCGTGGTGTGCACTGTGTTTGCTGACGCAACCCCCACT
GGTTGGGGCATTGCCACCACCTGTCAGCTCCTTTCCGGGACTTTCGCTTTCCCCCTCCCTATTGCCACGG
CGGAACTCATCGCCGCCTGCCTTGCCCGCTGCTGGACAGGGGCTCGGCTGTTGGGCACTGACAATTCCGT
GGTGTTGTCGGGGAAATCATCGTCCTTTCCTTGGCTGCTCGCCTGTGTTGCCACCTGGATTCTGCGCGGG
ACGTCCTTCTGCTACGTCCCTTCGGCCCTCAATCCAGCGGACCTTCCTTCCCGCGGCCTGCTGCCGGCTC
TGCGGCCTCTTCCGCGTCTTCGCCTTCGCCCTCAGACGAGTCGGATCTCCCTTTGGGCCGCCTCCCCGCA
TCGATACCGTCGACCTCGAGACCTAGAAAAACATGGAGCAATCACAAGTAGCAATACAGCAGCTACCAAT
GCTGATTGTGCCTGGCTAGAAGCACAAGAGGAGGAGGAGGTGGGTTTTCCAGTCACACCTCAGGTACCTT
TAAGACCAATGACTTACAAGGCAGCTGTAGATCTTAGCCACTTTTTAAAAGAAAAGGGGGGACTGGAAGG
GCTAATTCACTCCCAACGAAGACAAGATATCCTTGATCTGTGGATCTACCACACACAAGGCTACTTCCCT
GATTGGCAGAACTACACACCAGGGCCAGGGATCAGATATCCACTGACCTTTGGATGGTGCTACAAGCTAG
TACCAGTTGAGCAAGAGAAGGTAGAAGAAGCCAATGAAGGAGAGAACACCCGCTTGTTACACCCTGTGAG
CCTGCATGGGATGGATGACCCGGAGAGAGAAGTATTAGAGTGGAGGTTTGACAGCCGCCTAGCATTTCAT
CACATGGCCCGAGAGCTGCATCCGGACTGTACTGGGTCTCTCTGGTTAGACCAGATCTGAGCCTGGGAGC
TCTCTGGCTAACTAGGGAACCCACTGCTTAAGCCTCAATAAAGCTTGCCTTGAGTGCTTCAAGTAGTGTG
TGCCCGTCTGTTGTGTGACTCTGGTAACTAGAGATCCCTCAGACCCTTTTAGTCAGTGTGGAAAATCTCT
AGCAGGGCCCGTTTAAACCCGCTGATCAGCCTCGACTGTGCCTTCTAGTTGCCAGCCATCTGTTGTTTGC
CCCTCCCCCGTGCCTTCCTTGACCCTGGAAGGTGCCACTCCCACTGTCCTTTCCTAATAAAATGAGGAAA
TTGCATCGCATTGTCTGAGTAGGTGTCATTCTATTCTGGGGGGTGGGGTGGGGCAGGACAGCAAGGGGGA
GGATTGGGAAGACAATAGCAGGCATGCTGGGGATGCGGTGGGCTCTATGGCTTCTGAGGCGGAAAGAACC
AGCTGGGGCTCTAGGGGGTATCCCC
[124 nt withheld, positions 10876-10999]
C
[91 nt withheld, positions 11001-11091]
A
[49 nt withheld, positions 11093-11141]
CCTTTGACGTTGGAGTCCACGTTCTTT
[37 nt withheld, positions 11169-11205]
ACCCTATCTCGGTCTATTCTTTTGATTTATAAGGGATTTTGCCGATTTCGGCCTATTGGTTAAAAAATGA
GCTGATTTAACAAAAATTTAACGCGAATTAATTCTGTGGAATGTGTGTCAGTTAGGGTGTGGAAAGTCCC
CAGGCTCCCCAGCAGGCAGAAGTATGCAAAGCATGCATCTCAATTAGTCAGCAACCAGGTGTGGAAAGTC
CCCAGGCTCCCCAGCAGGCAGAAGTATGCAAAGCATGCATCTCAATTAGTCAGCAACCATAGTCCCGCCC
CTAACTCCGCCCATCCCGCCCCTAACTCCGCCCAGTTCCGCCCATTCTCCGCCCCATGGCTGACTAATTT
TTTTTATTTATGCAGAGGCCGAGGCCGCCTCTGCCTCTGAGCTATTCCAGAAGTAGTGAGGAGGCTTTTT
TGGAGGCCTAGGCTTTTGCAAAAAGCTCCCGGGAGCTTGTATATCCATTTTCGGATCTGATCAGCACGTG
TTGACAATTAATCATCGGCATAGTATATCGGCATAGTATAATACGACAAGGTGAGGAACTAAACCATGGC
CAAGTTGACCAGTGCCGTTCCGGTGCTCACCGCGCGCGACGTCGCCGGAGCGGTCGAGTTCTGGACCGAC
CGGCTCGGGTTCTCCCGGGACTTCGTGGAGGACGACTTCGCCGGTGTGGTCCGGGACGACGTGACCCTGT
TCATCAGCGCGGTCCAGGACCAGGTGGTGCCGGACAACACCCTGGCCTGGGTGTGGGTGCGCGGCCTGGA
CGAGCTGTACGCCGAGTGGTCGGAGGTCGTGTCCACGAACTTCCGGGACGCCTCCGGGCCGGCCATGACC
GAGATCGGCGAGCAGCCGTGGGGGCGGGAGTTCGCCCTGCGCGACCCGGCCGGCAACTGCGTGCACTTCG
TGGCCGAGGAGCAGGACTGACACGTGCTACGAGATTTCGATTCCACCGCCGCCTTCTATGAAAGGTTGGG
CTTCGGAATCGTTTTCCGGGACGCCGGCTGGATGATCCTCCAGCGCGGGGATCTCATGCTGGAGTTCTTC
GCCCACCCCAACTTGTTTATTGCAGCTTATAATGGTTACAAATAAAGCAATAGCATCACAAATTTCACAA
ATAAAGCATTTTTTTCACTGCATTCTAGTTGTGGTTTGTCCAAACTCATCAATGTATCTTATCATGTCTG
TATACCGTCGACCTCTAGCTAGAGCTTGGCGTAATCATGGTCATAGCTGTTTCCTGTGTGAAATTGTTAT
CCGCTCACAATTCCACACAACATACGAGCCGGAAGCATAAAGTGTAAAGCCTGGGGTGCCTAATGAGTGA
GCTAACTCACATTAATTGCGTTGCGCTCACTGCCCGCTTTCCAGTCGGGAAACCTGTCGTGCCAGCTGCA
TTAATGAATCGGCCAACGCGCGGGGAGAGGCGGTTTGCGTATTGGGCGCTCTTCCGCTTCCTCGCTCACT
GACTCGCTGCGCTCGGTCGTTCGGCTGCGGCGAGCGGTATCAGCTCACTCAAAGGCGGTAATACGGTTAT
CCACAGAATCAGGGGATAACGCAGGAAAGAACATGTGAGCAAAAGGCCAGCAAAAGGCCAGGAACCGTAA
AAAGGCCGCGTTGCTGGCGTTTTTCCATAGGCTCCGCCCCCCTGACGAGCATCACAAAAATCGACGCTCA
AGTCAGAGGTGGCGAAACCCGACAGGACTATAAAGATACCAGGCGTTTCCCCCTGGAAGCTCCCTCGTGC
GCTCTCCTGTTCCGACCCTGCCGCTTACCGGATACCTGTCCGCCTTTCTCCCTTCGGGAAGCGTGGCGCT
TTCTCATAGCTCACGCTGTAGGTATCTCAGTTCGGTGTAGGTCGTTCGCTCCAAGCTGGGCTGTGTGCAC
GAACCCCCCGTTCAGCCCGACCGCTGCGCCTTATCCGGTAACTATCGTCTTGAGTCCAACCCGGTAAGAC
ACGACTTATCGCCACTGGCAGCAGCCACTGGTAACAGGATTAGCAGAGCGAGGTATGTAGGCGGTGCTAC
AGAGTTCTTGAAGTGGTGGCCTAACTACGGCTACACTAGAAGAACAGTATTTGGTATCTGCGCTCTGCTG
AAGCCAGTTACCTTCGGAAAAAGAGTTGGTAGCTCTTGATCCGGCAAACAAACCACCGCTGGTAGCGGTG
GTTTTTTTGTTTGCAAGCAGCAGATTACGCGCAGAAAAAAAGGATCTCAAGAAGATCCTTTGATCTTTTC
TACGGGGTCTGACGCTCAGTGGAACGAAAACTCACGTTAAGGGATTTTGGTCATGAGATTATCAAAAAGG
ATCTTCACCTAGATCCTTTTAAATTAAAAATGAAGTTTTAAATCAATCTAAAGTATATATGAGTAAACTT
GGTCTGACAGTTACCAATGCTTAATCAGTGAGGCACCTATCTCAGCGATCTGTCTATTTCGTTCATCCAT
AGTTGCCTGACTCCCCGTCGTGTAGATAACTACGATACGGGAGGGCTTACCATCTGGCCCCAGTGCTGCA
ATGATACCGCGAGACCCACGCTCACCGGCTCCAGATTTATCAGCAATAAACCAGCCAGCCGGAAGGGCCG
AGCGCAGAAGTGGTCCTGCAACTTTATCCGCCTCCATCCAGTCTATTAATTGTTGCCGGGAAGCTAGAGT
AAGTAGTTCGCCAGTTAATAGTTTGCGCAACGTTGTTGCCATTGCTACAGGCATCGTGGTGTCACGCTCG
TCGTTTGGTATGGCTTCATTCAGCTCCGGTTCCCAACGATCAAGGCGAGTTACATGATCCCCCATGTTGT
GCAAAAAAGCGGTTAGCTCCTTCGGTCCTCCGATCGTTGTCAGAAGTAAGTTGGCCGCAGTGTTATCACT
CATGGTTATGGCAGCACTGCATAATTCTCTTACTGTCATGCCATCCGTAAGATGCTTTTCTGTGACTGGT
GAGTACTCAACCAAGTCATTCTGAGAATAGTGTATGCGGCGACCGAGTTGCTCTTGCCCGGCGTCAATAC
GGGATAATACCGCGCCACATAGCAGAACTTTAAAAGTGCTCATCATTGGAAAACGTTCTTCGGGGCGAAA
ACTCTCAAGGATCTTACCGCTGTTGAGATCCAGTTCGATGTAACCCACTCGTGCACCCAACTGATCTTCA
GCATCTTTTACTTTCACCAGCGTTTCTGGGTGAGCAAAAACAGGAAGGCAAAATGCCGCAAAAAAGGGAA
TAAGGGCGACACGGAAATGTTGAATACTCATACTCTTCCTTTTTCAATATTATTGAAGCATTTATCAGGG
TTATTGTCTCATGAGCGGATACATATTTGAATGTATTTAGAAAAATAAACAAATAGGGGTTCCGCGCACA
TTTCCCCGAAAAGTGCCACCTGAC
